>Addgene plasmid #208398 | pLenti gRNA KO OCLNx2 spCas9-T2A-Crimson-P2A-puro | addgene full sequence | sequence record 417651 | Addgene NGS Result
TTTCAAGAGGCCCCGTCCTTTCCACAAGATATATAAAGCCAAGAAATCGAAATACTTTCAAGTTACGGTA
AGCATATGATAGTCCATTTTAAAACATAATTTTAAAACTGCAAACTACCCAAGAAATTATTACTTTCTAC
GTCACGTATTTTGTACTAATATCTTTGTGTTTACAGTCAAATTAATTCCAATTATCTCTCTAACAGCCTT
GTATCGTATATGCAAATATGAAGGAATCATGGGAAATAGGCCCTCTTCCTGCCCGACCTTTATCTTAATT
AACCAAACTGGATCTCTGCTGTCCCTGTAATAAACCCGAAAATTTTGAATTTTTGTAATTTGTTTTTGTA
ATTCTTTAGTTTGTATGTCTGTTGCTATTATGTCTACTATTCTTTCCCCTGCACTGTACCCCCCAATCCC
CCCTTTTCTTTTAAAATTGTGGATGAATACTGCCATTTGTCTGCAGAATTGGCGCACGCAGTGCCGATCC
GTTCACTAATCGAATGGATCTGTCTCTGTCTCTCTCTCCACCTTCTTCTTCTATTCCTTCGGGCCTGTCG
GGTCCCCTCGGGGTTGGGAGGTGGGTCTGAAACGATAATGGTGAATATCCCTGCCTAACTCTATTCACTA
TAGAAAGTACAGCAAAAACTATTCTTAAACCTACCAAGCCTCCTACTATCATTATGAATAATTTTATATA
CCACAGCCAATTTGTTATGTTAAACCAATTCCACAAACTTGCCCATTTATCTAATTCCAATAATTCTTGT
TCATTCTTTTCTTGCTGGTTTTGCGATTCTTCAATTAAGGAGTGTATTAAGCTTGTGTAATTGTTAATTT
CTCTGTCCCACTCCATCCAGGTCGTGTGATTCCAAATCTGTTCCAGAGATTTATTACTCCAACTAGCATT
CCAAGGCACAGCAGTGGTGCAAATGAGTTTTCCAGAGCAACCCCAAATCCCCAGGAGCTGTTGATCCTTT
AGGTATCTTTCCACAGCCAGGATTCTTGCCTGGAGCTGCTTGATGCCCCAGACTGTGAGTTGCAACAGAT
GCTGTTGCGCCTCAATAGCCCTCAGCAAATTGTTCTGCTGCTGCACTATACCAGACAATAATTGTCTGGC
CTGTACCGTCAGCGTCATTGACGCTGCGCCCATAGTGCTTCCTGCTGCTCCCAAGAACCCAAGGAACAAA
GCTCCTATTCCCACTGCTCTTTTTTCTCTCTGCACCACTCTTCTCTTTGCCTTGGTGGGTGCTACTCCTA
ATGGTTCAATTTTTACTACTTTATATTTATATAATTCACTTCTCCAATTGTCCCTCATATCTCCTCCTCC
AGGTCTGAAGATCAGCGGCCGCTTGCTGTGCGGTGGTCTTACTTTTGTTTTGCTCTTCCTCTATCTTGTC
TAAAGCTTCCTTGGTGTCTTTTATCTCTATCCTTTGATGCACACAATAGAGGGTTGCTACTGTATTATAT
AATGATCTAAGTTCTTCTGATCCTGTCTGAAGGGATGGTTGTAGCTGTCCCAGTATTTGTCTACAGCCTT
CTGATGTTTCTAACAGGCCAGGATTAACTGCGAATCGTTCTAGCTCCCTGCTTGCCCATACTATATGTTT
TAATTTATATTTTTTCTTTCCCCCTGGCCTTAACCGAATTTTTTCCCATCGCGATCTAATTCTCCCCCGC
TTAATACTGACGCTCTCGCACCCATCTCTCTCCTTCTAGCCTCCGCTAGTCAAAATTTTTGGCGTACTCA
CCAGTCGCCGCCCCTCGCCTCTTGCCGTGCGCGCTTCAGCAAGCCGAGTCCTGCGTCGAGAGAGCTCCTC
TGGTTTCCCTTTCGCTTTCAAGTCCCTGTTCGGGCGCCACTGCTAGAGATTTTCCACACTGACTAAAAGG
GTCTGAGGGATCTCTAGTTACCAGAGTCACACAACAGACGGGCACACACTACTTGAAGCACTCAAGGCAA
GCTTTATTGAGGCTTAAGCAGTGGGTTCCCTAGTTAGCCAGAGAGCTCCCAGGCTCAGATCTGGTCTAAC
CAGAGAGACCCAGTACAGGCAAAACGCGCTGCTTATATAGACCTCCCACCGTACACGCCTACCGCCCATT
TGCGTCAATGGGGCGGAGTTGTTACGACATTTTGGAAAGTCCCGTTGATTTTGGTGCCAAAACAAACTCC
CATTGACGTCAATGGGGTGGAGACTTGGAAATCCCCGTGAGTCAAACCGCTATCCACGCCCATTGATGTA
CTGCCAAAACCGCATCACCATGGTAATAGCGATGACTAATACGTAGATGTACTGCCAAGTAGGAAAGTCC
CATAAGGTCATGTACTGGGCATAATGCCAGGCGGGCCATTTACCGTCATTGACGTCAATAGGGGGCGTAC
TTGGCATATGATACACTTGATGTACTGCCAAGTGGGCAGTTTACCGTAAATACTCCACCCATTGACGTCA
ATGGAAAGTCCCTATTGGCGTTACTATGGGAACATACGTCATTATTGACGTCAATGGGCGGGGGTCGTTG
GGCGGTCAGCCAGGCGGGCCATTTACCGTAAGTTATGTAACGCGGAACTCCATATATGGGCTATGAACTA
ATGACCCCGTAATTGATTACTATTAATAACTAGTCAATAATCAATGTCAACGCGTATATCTGGCCCGTAC
ATCGCGAAGCAGCGCAAAACGCCTAACCCTAAGCAGATTCTTCATGCAATTGTCGGTCAAGCCTTGCCTT
GTTGTAGCTTAAATTTTGCTCGCGCACTACTCAGCGACCTCCAACACACAAGCAGGGAGCAGATACTGGC
TTAACTATGCGGCATCAGAGCAGATTGTACTGAGAGTGCACCATAGGGGATCGGGAGATCTCCCGATCCG
TCGACGTCAGGTGGCACTTTTCGGGGAAATGTGCGCGGAACCCCTATTTGTTTATTTTTCTAAATACATT
CAAATATGTATCCGCTCATGAGACAATAACCCTGATAAATGCTTCAATAATATTGAAAAAGGAAGAGTAT
GAGTATTCAACATTTCCGTGTCGCCCTTATTCCCTTTTTTGCGGCATTTTGCCTTCCTGTTTTTGCTCAC
CCAGAAACGCTGGTGAAAGTAAAAGATGCTGAAGATCAGTTGGGTGCACGAGTGGGTTACATCGAACTGG
ATCTCAACAGCGGTAAGATCCTTGAGAGTTTTCGCCCCGAAGAACGTTTTCCAATGATGAGCACTTTTAA
AGTTCTGCTATGTGGCGCGGTATTATCCCGTATTGACGCCGGGCAAGAGCAACTCGGTCGCCGCATACAC
TATTCTCAGAATGACTTGGTTGAGTACTCACCAGTCACAGAAAAGCATCTTACGGATGGCATGACAGTAA
GAGAATTATGCAGTGCTGCCATAACCATGAGTGATAACACTGCGGCCAACTTACTTCTGACAACGATCGG
AGGACCGAAGGAGCTAACCGCTTTTTTGCACAACATGGGGGATCATGTAACTCGCCTTGATCGTTGGGAA
CCGGAGCTGAATGAAGCCATACCAAACGACGAGCGTGACACCACGATGCCTGTAGCAATGGCAACAACGT
TGCGCAAACTATTAACTGGCGAACTACTTACTCTAGCTTCCCGGCAACAATTAATAGACTGGATGGAGGC
GGATAAAGTTGCAGGACCACTTCTGCGCTCGGCCCTTCCGGCTGGCTGGTTTATTGCTGATAAATCTGGA
GCCGGTGAGCGTGGGTCTCGCGGTATCATTGCAGCACTGGGGCCAGATGGTAAGCCCTCCCGTATCGTAG
TTATCTACACGACGGGGAGTCAGGCAACTATGGATGAACGAAATAGACAGATCGCTGAGATAGGTGCCTC
ACTGATTAAGCATTGGTAACTGTCAGACCAAGTTTACTCATATATACTTTAGATTGATTTAAAACTTCAT
TTTTAATTTAAAAGGATCTAGGTGAAGATCCTTTTTGATAATCTCATGACCAAAATCCCTTAACGTGAGT
TTTCGTTCCACTGAGCGTCAGACCCCGTAGAAAAGATCAAAGGATCTTCTTGAGATCCTTTTTTTCTGCG
CGTAATCTGCTGCTTGCAAACAAAAAAACCACCGCTACCAGCGGTGGTTTGTTTGCCGGATCAAGAGCTA
CCAACTCTTTTTCCGAAGGTAACTGGCTTCAGCAGAGCGCAGATACCAAATACTGTTCTTCTAGTGTAGC
CGTAGTTAGGCCACCACTTCAAGAACTCTGTAGCACCGCCTACATACCTCGCTCTGCTAATCCTGTTACC
AGTGGCTGCTGCCAGTGGCGATAAGTCGTGTCTTACCGGGTTGGACTCAAGACGATAGTTACCGGATAAG
GCGCAGCGGTCGGGCTGAACGGGGGGTTCGTGCACACAGCCCAGCTTGGAGCGAACGACCTACACCGAAC
TGAGATACCTACAGCGTGAGCTATGAGAAAGCGCCACGCTTCCCGAAGGGAGAAAGGCGGACAGGTATCC
GGTAAGCGGCAGGGTCGGAACAGGAGAGCGCACGAGGGAGCTTCCAGGGGGAAACGCCTGGTATCTTTAT
AGTCCTGTCGGGTTTCGCCACCTCTGACTTGAGCGTCGATTTTTGTGATGCTCGTCAGGGGGGCGGAGCC
TATGGAAAAACGCCAGCAACGCGGCCTTTTTACGGTTCCTGGCCTTTTGCTGGCCTTTTGCTCACATGTT
CTTTCCTGCGTTATCCCCTGATTCTGTGGATAACCGTATTACCGCCTTTGAGTGAGCTGATACCGCTCGC
CGCAGCCGAACGACCGAGCGCAGCGAGTCAGTGAGCGAGGAAGCGGAAGAGCGCCCAATACGCAAACCGC
CTCTCCCCGCGCGTTGGCCGATTCATTAATGCAGCTGGCACGACAGGTTTCCCGACTGGAAAGCGGGCAG
TGAGCGCAACGCAATTAATGTGAGTTAGCTCACTCATTAGGCACCCCAGGCTTTACACTTTATGCTTCCG
GCTCGTATGTTGTGTGGAATTGTGAGCGGATAACAATTTCACACAGGAAACAGCTATGACCATGATTACG
CCAAGCTCTAGCTAGAGGTCGACGGTATACAGACATGATAAGATACATTGATGAGTTTGGACAAACCACA
ACTAGAATGCAGTGAAAAAAATGCTTTATTTGTGAAATTTGTGATGCTATTGCTTTATTTGTAACCATTA
TAAGCTGCAATAAACAAGTTGGGGTGGGCGAAGAACTCCAGCATGAGATCCCCGCGCTGGAGGATCATCC
AGCCGGCGTCCCGGAAAACGATTCCGAAGCCCAACCTTTCATAGAAGGCGGCGGTGGAATCGAAATCTCG
TAGCACGTGTCAGTCCTGCTCCTCGGCCACGAAGTGCACGCAGTTGCCGGCCGGGTCGCGCAGGGCGAAC
TCCCGCCCCCACGGCTGCTCGCCGATCTCGGTCATGGCCGGCCCGGAGGCGTCCCGGAAGTTCGTGGACA
CGACCTCCGACCACTCGGCGTACAGCTCGTCCAGGCCGCGCACCCACACCCAGGCCAGGGTGTTGTCCGG
CACCACCTGGTCCTGGACCGCGCTGATGAACAGGGTCACGTCGTCCCGGACCACACCGGCGAAGTCGTCC
TCCACGAAGTCCCGGGAGAACCCGAGCCGGTCGGTCCAGAACTCGACCGCTCCGGCGACGTCGCGCGCGG
TGAGCACCGGAACGGCACTGGTCAACTTGGCCATGGTTTAGTTCCTCACCTTGTCGTATTATACTATGCC
GATATACTATGCCGATGATTAATTGTCAACACGTGCTGATCAGATCCGAAAATGGATATACAAGCTCCCG
GGAGCTTTTTGCAAAAGCCTAGGCCTCCAAAAAAGCCTCCTCACTACTTCTGGAATAGCTCAGAGGCAGA
GGCGGCCTCGGCCTCTGCATAAATAAAAAAAATTAGTCAGCCATGGGGCGGAGAATGGGCGGAACTGGGC
GGAGTTAGGGGCGGGATGGGCGGAGTTAGGGGCGGGACTATGGTTGCTGACTAATTGAGATGCATGCTTT
GCATACTTCTGCCTGCTGGGGAGCCTGGGGACTTTCCACACCTGGTTGCTGACTAATTGAGATGCATGCT
TTGCATACTTCTGCCTGCTGGGGAGCCTGGGGACTTTCCACACCCTAACTGACACACATTCCACAGAATT
AATTCGCGTTAAATTTTTGTTAAATCAGCTCATTTTTTAACCAATAGGCCGAAATCGGCAAAATCCCTTA
TAAATCAAAAGAATAGACCGAGATAGGGT
[37 nt withheld, positions 6260-6296]
AAAGAACGTGGACTCCAACGTCAAAGG
[49 nt withheld, positions 6324-6372]
T
[91 nt withheld, positions 6374-6464]
G
[124 nt withheld, positions 6466-6589]
GGGGATACCCCCTAGAGCCCCAGCTGGTTCTTTCCGCCTCAGAAGCCATAGAGCCCACCGCATCCCCAGC
ATGCCTGCTATTGTCTTCCCAATCCTCCCCCTTGCTGTCCTGCCCCACCCCACCCCCCAGAATAGAATGA
CACCTACTCAGACAATGCGATGCAATTTCCTCATTTTATTAGGAAAGGACAGTGGGAGTGGCACCTTCCA
GGGTCAAGGAAGGCACGGGGGAGGGGCAAACAACAGATGGCTGGCAACTAGAAGGCACAGTCGAGGCTGA
TCAGCGGGTTTAAACGGGCCCTGCTAGAGATTTTCCACACTGACTAAAAGGGTCTGAGGGATCTCTAGTT
ACCAGAGTCACACAACAGACGGGCACACACTACTTGAAGCACTCAAGGCAAGCTTTATTGAGGCTTAAGC
AGTGGGTTCCCTAGTTAGCCAGAGAGCTCCCAGGCTCAGATCTGGTCTAACCAGAGAGACCCAGTACAAG
CAAAAAGCAGATCTTGTCTTCGTTGGGAGTGAATTAGCCCTTCCAGTCCCCCCTTTTCTTTTAAAAAGTG
GCTAAGATCTACAGCTGCCTTGTAAGTCATTGGTCTTAAAGTCGACGCGGGGAGGCGGCCCAAAGGGAGA
TCCGACTCGTCTGAGGGCGAAGGCGAAGACGCGGAAGAGGCCGCAGAGCCGGCAGCAGGCCGCGGGAAGG
AAGGTCCGCTGGATTGAGGGCCGAAGGGACGTAGCAGAAGGACGTCCCGCGCAGAATCCAGGTGGCAACA
CAGGCGAGCAGCCAAGGAAAGGACGATGATTTCCCCGACAACACCACGGAATTGTCAGTGCCCAACAGCC
GAGCCCCTGTCCAGCAGCGGGCAAGGCAGGCGGCGATGAGTTCCGCCGTGGCAATAGGGAGGGGGAAAGC
GAAAGTCCCGGAAAGGAGCTGACAGGTGGTGGCAATGCCCCAACCAGTGGGGGTTGCGTCAGCAAACACA
GTGCACACCACGCCACGTTGCCTGACAACGGGCCACAACTCCTCATAAAGAGACAGCAACCAGGATTTAT
ACAAGGAGGAGAAAATGAAAGCCATACGGGAAGCAATAGCATGATACAAAGGCATTAAAGCAGCGTATCC
ACATAGCGTAAAAGGAGCAACATAGTTAAGAATACCAGTCAATCTTTCACAAATTTTGTAATCCAGAGGT
TGATTGTCGACTTAACGCGTTCAGGCACCGGGCTTGCGGGTCATGCACCAGGTGCGCGGTCCTTCGGGCA
CCTCGACGTCGGCGGTGACGGTGAAGCCGAGCCGCTCGTAGAAGGGGAGGTTGCGGGGCGCGGAGGTCTC
CAGGAAGGCGGGCACCCCGGCGCGCTCGGCCGCCTCCACTCCGGGGAGCACGACGGCGCTGCCCAGACCC
TTGCCCTGGTGGTCGGGCGAGACTCCGACGGTGGCCAGGAACCACGCGGGCTCCTTGGGCCGGTGCGGCG
CCAGGAGGCCTTCCATCTGTTGCTGCGCGGCCAGCCGGGAACCGCTCAACTCGGCCATGCGCGGGCCGAT
CTCGGCGAACACCGCCCCCGCTTCGACGCTCTCCGGCGTGGTCCAGACCGCCACCGCGGCGCCGTCGTCC
GCGACCCACACCTTGCCGATGTCGAGCCCGACGCGCGTGAGGAAGAGTTCTTGCAGCTCGGTGACCCGCT
CGATGTGGCGGTCCGGATCGACGGTGTGGCGCGTGGCGGGGTAGTCGGCGAACGCGGCGGCGAGGGTGCG
TACGGCCCTGGGGACGTCGTCGCGGGTGGCGAGGCGCACCGTGGGCTTGTACTCGGTCGGTCCAGGATTC
TCTTCGACATCTCCGGCTTGTTTCAGCAGAGAGAAGTTTGTTGCGCCGGATCCGGTACCAGCGCTTCTAG
ACTGGAACAGGTGGTGGCGGGCCTCGGCGCGCTCGTACTGCTCCACCACGGTGTAGTCCTCGTTGTGGGA
GGTGATGTCGAGCTTGTAGTCCACGTAGTGGTAGCCGGGCAGCTTCACGGGCTTCTTGGCCATGTAGATG
GACTTGAACTCACACAGGTAGTGGCCGCCGCCCTTCAGCTTCAGCGCCATGTGGTTCTCGCCCTTCAGCA
CGCCGTCGCGGGGGTAGTTGCGCTCAGTGGAGGGCTCCCAGCCCAGAGTCTTCTTCTGCATTACGGGGCC
GTCGGAGGGGAAGTTCACGCCGATGAACTTCACGTGGTAGATGAGGGTGCCGTCCTGCAGGGAGGAGTCC
TGGGTCACGGTCACCACGCCGCCGTCCTCGAAGTTCATCACGCGCTCCCACTTGAAGCCCTCGGGGAAGG
ACTGCTTGAGGTAGTCGGGGATGTCGGCGGGGTGCTTGATGTACGCCTTGGAGCCGTAGAAGAACTGGGG
GGACAGGATGTCCCAGGCGAAGGGCAGGGGGCCGCCCTTGGTCACTTGCAGCTTGGCGGTCTGGGTGCCC
TCGTAGGGCTTGCCCTCGCCCACGCCCTCGATCTCGAACTCGTGGCCGTTCACGGAGCCCTCCATGTGCA
CCTTGAAGCGCATGAAGGGCTTGATGACGTTCTCAGTGCTATCTGGGCCAGGATTCTCCTCGACGTCACC
GCATGTTAGCAGACTTCCTCTGCCCTCGAATTCCTTTTTCTTTTTTGCCTGGCCGGCCTTTTTCGTGGCC
GCCGGCCTTTTGTCGCCTCCCAGCTGAGACAGGTCGATCCGTGTCTCGTACAGGCCGGTGATGCTCTGGT
GGATCAGGGTGGCGTCCAGCACCTCTTTGGTGCTGGTGTACCTCTTCCGGTCGATGGTGGTGTCAAAGTA
CTTGAAGGCGGCAGGGGCTCCCAGATTGGTCAGGGTAAACAGGTGGATGATATTCTCGGCCTGCTCTCTG
ATGGGCTTATCCCGGTGCTTGTTGTAGGCGGACAGCACTTTGTCCAGATTAGCGTCGGCCAGGATCACTC
TCTTGGAGAACTCGCTGATCTGCTCGATGATCTCGTCCAGGTAGTGCTTGTGCTGTTCCACAAACAGCTG
TTTCTGCTCATTATCCTCGGGGGAGCCCTTCAGCTTCTCATAGTGGCTGGCCAGGTACAGGAAGTTCACA
TATTTGGAGGGCAGGGCCAGTTCGTTTCCCTTCTGCAGTTCGCCGGCAGAGGCCAGCATTCTCTTCCGGC
CGTTTTCCAGCTCGAACAGGGAGTACTTAGGCAGCTTGATGATCAGGTCCTTTTTCACTTCTTTGTAGCC
CTTGGCTTCCAGAAAGTCGATGGGATTCTTCTCGAAGCTGCTTCTTTCCATGATGGTGATCCCCAGCAGC
TCTTTCACACTCTTCAGTTTCTTGGACTTGCCCTTTTCCACTTTGGCCACCACCAGCACAGAATAGGCCA
CGGTGGGGCTGTCGAAGCCGCCGTACTTCTTAGGGTCCCAGTCCTTCTTTCTGGCGATCAGCTTATCGCT
GTTCCTCTTGGGCAGGATAGACTCTTTGCTGAAGCCGCCTGTCTGCACCTCGGTCTTTTTCACGATATTC
ACTTGGGGCATGCTCAGCACTTTCCGCACGGTGGCAAAATCCCGGCCCTTATCCCACACGATCTCCCCGG
TTTCGCCGTTTGTCTCGATCAGAGGCCGCTTCCGGATCTCGCCGTTGGCCAGGGTAATCTCGGTCTTGAA
AAAGTTCATGATGTTGCTGTAGAAGAAGTACTTGGCGGTAGCCTTGCCGATTTCCTGCTCGCTCTTGGCG
ATCATCTTCCGCACGTCGTACACCTTGTAGTCGCCGTACACGAACTCGCTTTCCAGCTTAGGGTACTTTT
TGATCAGGGCGGTTCCCACGACGGCGTTCAGGTAGGCGTCGTGGGCGTGGTGGTAGTTGTTGATCTCGCG
CACTTTGTAAAACTGGAAATCCTTCCGGAAATCGGACACCAGCTTGGACTTCAGGGTGATCACTTTCACT
TCCCGGATCAGCTTGTCATTCTCGTCGTACTTAGTGTTCATCCGGGAGTCCAGGATCTGTGCCACGTGCT
TTGTGATCTGCCGGGTTTCCACCAGCTGTCTCTTGATGAAGCCGGCCTTATCCAGTTCGCTCAGGCCGCC
TCTCTCGGCCTTGGTCAGATTGTCGAACTTTCTCTGGGTAATCAGCTTGGCGTTCAGCAGCTGCCGCCAG
TAGTTCTTCATCTTCTTCACGACCTCTTCGGAGGGCACGTTGTCGCTCTTGCCCCGGTTCTTGTCGCTTC
TGGTCAGCACCTTGTTGTCGATGGAGTCGTCCTTCAGAAAGCTCTGAGGCACGATATGGTCCACATCGTA
GTCGGACAGCCGGTTGATGTCCAGTTCCTGGTCCACGTACATATCCCGCCCATTCTGCAGGTAGTACAGG
TACAGCTTCTCGTTCTGCAGCTGGGTGTTTTCCACGGGGTGTTCTTTCAGGATCTGGCTGCCCAGCTCTT
TGATGCCCTCTTCGATCCGCTTCATTCTCTCGCGGCTGTTCTTCTGTCCCTTCTGGGTGGTCTGGTTCTC
TCTGGCCATTTCGATCACGATGTTCTCGGGCTTGTGCCGGCCCATCACTTTCACGAGCTCGTCCACCACC
TTCACTGTCTGCAGGATGCCCTTCTTAATGGCGGGGCTGCCGGCCAGATTGGCAATGTGCTCGTGCAGGC
TATCGCCCTGGCCGGACACCTGGGCTTTCTGGATGTCCTCTTTAAAGGTCAGGCTGTCGTCGTGGATCAG
CTGCATGAAGTTTCTGTTGGCGAAGCCGTCGGACTTCAGGAAATCCAGGATTGTCTTGCCGGACTGCTTG
TCCCGGATGCCGTTGATCAGCTTCCGGCTCAGCCTGCCCCAGCCGGTGTATCTCCGCCGCTTCAGCTGCT
TCATCACTTTGTCGTCGAACAGGTGGGCATAGGTTTTCAGCCGTTCCTCGATCATCTCTCTGTCCTCAAA
CAGTGTCAGGGTCAGCACGATATCTTCCAGAATGTCCTCGTTTTCCTCATTGTCCAGGAAGTCCTTGTCC
TTGATAATTTTCAGCAGATCGTGGTATGTGCCCAGGGAGGCGTTGAACCGATCTTCCACGCCGGAGATTT
CCACGGAGTCGAAGCACTCGATTTTCTTGAAGTAGTCCTCTTTCAGCTGCTTCACGGTCACTTTCCGGTT
GGTCTTGAACAGCAGGTCCACGATGGCCTTTTTCTGCTCGCCGCTCAGGAAGGCGGGCTTTCTCATTCCC
TCGGTCACGTATTTCACTTTGGTCAGCTCGTTATACACGGTGAAGTACTCGTACAGCAGGCTGTGCTTGG
GCAGCACCTTCTCGTTGGGCAGGTTCTTATCGAAGTTGGTCATCCGCTCGATGAAGCTCTGGGCGGAAGC
GCCCTTGTCCACCACTTCCTCGAAGTTCCAGGGGGTGATGGTTTCCTCGCTCTTTCTGGTCATCCAGGCG
AATCTGCTGTTTCCCCTGGCCAGAGGGCCCACGTAGTAGGGGATGCGGAAGGTCAGGATCTTCTCGATCT
TTTCCCGGTTGTCCTTCAGGAATGGGTAAAAATCTTCCTGCCGCCGCAGAATGGCGTGCAGCTCTCCCAG
GTGGATCTGGTGGGGGATGCTGCCGTTGTCGAAGGTCCGCTGCTTCCGCAGCAGGTCCTCTCTGTTCAGC
TTCACGAGCAGTTCCTCGGTGCCGTCCATCTTTTCCAGGATGGGCTTGATGAACTTGTAGAACTCTTCCT
GGCTGGCTCCGCCGTCAATGTAGCCGGCGTAGCCGTTCTTGCTCTGGTCGAAGAAAATCTCTTTGTACTT
CTCAGGCAGCTGCTGCCGCACGAGAGCTTTCAGCAGGGTCAGGTCCTGGTGGTGCTCGTCGTATCTCTTG
ATCATAGAGGCGCTCAGGGGGGCCTTGGTGATCTCGGTGTTCACTCTCAGGATGTCGCTCAGCAGGATGG
CGTCGGACAGGTTCTTGGCGGCCAGAAACAGGTCGGCGTACTGGTCGCCGATCTGGGCCAGCAGGTTGTC
CAGGTCGTCGTCGTAGGTGTCCTTGCTCAGCTGCAGTTTGGCATCCTCGGCCAGGTCGAAGTTGCTCTTG
AAGTTGGGGGTCAGGCCCAGGCTCAGGGCAATCAGGTTTCCGAACAGGCCATTCTTCTTCTCGCCGGGCA
GCTGGGCGATCAGATTTTCCAGCCGTCTGCTCTTGCTCAGTCTGGCAGACAGGATGGCCTTGGCGTCCAC
GCCGCTGGCGTTGATGGGGTTTTCCTCGAACAGCTGGTTGTAGGTCTGCACCAGCTGGATGAACAGCTTG
TCCACGTCGCTGTTGTCGGGGTTCAGGTCGCCCTCGATCAGGAAGTGGCCCCGGAACTTGATCATGTGGG
CCAGGGCCAGATAGATCAGCCGCAGGTCGGCCTTGTCGGTGCTGTCCACCAGTTTCTTTCTCAGGTGGTA
GATGGTGGGGTACTTCTCGTGGTAGGCCACCTCGTCCACGATGTTGCCGAAGATGGGGTGCCGCTCGTGC
TTCTTATCCTCTTCCACCAGGAAGGACTCTTCCAGTCTGTGGAAGAAGCTGTCGTCCACCTTGGCCATCT
CGTTGCTGAAGATCTCTTGCAGATAGCAGATCCGGTTCTTCCGTCTGGTGTATCTTCTTCTGGCGGTTCT
CTTCAGCCGGGTGGCCTCGGCTGTTTCGCCGCTGTCGAACAGCAGGGCTCCGATCAGGTTCTTCTTGATG
CTGTGCCGGTCGGTGTTGCCCAGCACCTTGAATTTCTTGCTGGGCACCTTGTACTCGTCGGTGATCACGG
CCCAGCCCACAGAGTTGGTGCCGATGTCCAGGCCGATGCTGTACTTCTTGTCGGCTGCTGGGACTCCGTG
GATACCGACCTTCCGCTTCTTCTTTGGGGCCATCTTATCGTCATCGTCTTTGTAATCAATATCATGATCC
TTGTAGTCTCCGTCGTGGTCCTTATAGTCCATGGTGGCACCGGTCCTGTGTTCTGGCGGCAAACCCGTTG
CGAAAAAGAACGTTCACGGCGACTACTGCACTTATATACGGTTCTCCCCCACCCTCGGGAAAAAGGCGGA
GCCAGTACACGACATCACTTTCCCAGTTTACCCCGCGCCACCTTCTCTAGGCACCGGATCAATTGCCGAC
CCCTCCCCCCAACTTCTCGGGGACTGTGGGCGATGTGCGCTCTGCCCACTGACGGGCACCGGAGCCAATT
CCCACTCCTTTCAAGACCTAGCTAGATTGTAAAAAACAAGTTGATAACGGACTAGCCTTCAACAATCTAA
TAAACCATACTTTCATGGTTTATTAATTACGAGTTCAAGAGGCCTGGATGACAGTGGTCTCATACAGAAC
TTATAAGATTCCCAAATCCAAAGACATTTCACGTTTATGGTGATTTCCCAGAACACATAGCGACATGCAA
ATATTGCAGGGCGCCACTCCCCTGTCCCTCACAGCCATCTTCCTGCCAGGGCGCACGCGCGCTGGGTGTT
CCCGCCTAGTGACACTGGGCCCGCGATTCCTTGGAGCGGGTTGATGACGTCAGCGTTCCTCGAGAAAAAA
CAAGTTGATAACGGACTAGCCTTCAACAATCTAATAAACCATACTTTCATGGTTTATTAATTACGAGAGG
TGGAC
Features (pLannotate 1.2.2; 38 found; start..end, strand, type, name):
     15..255     -  promoter       U6 promoter: RNA polymerase III promoter for human U6 snRNA
    319..436     -  misc_feature   cPPT/CTS: central polypurine tract and central termination sequence of HIV-1
    486..586     -  CDS            Rev (fragment): human immunodeficiency virus 1 (HIV-1) Rev protein; rev; enhances nuclear export of unspliced and incompletely spliced viral mRNAs
    963..1196    -  misc_feature   RRE: The Rev response element (RRE) of HIV-1 allows for Rev-dependent mRNA export from the nucleus to the cytoplasm.
   1342..1705    -  CDS            HIV-1 gag (fragment): gag protein from human immunodeficiency virus 1; gag
   1689..1814    -  misc_feature   HIV-1 Ψ: packaging signal of human immunodeficiency virus type 1
   1861..2041    -  LTR            5' LTR (truncated): truncated 5' long terminal repeat (LTR) from HIV-1
   2059..2258    -  promoter       CMV promoter: human cytomegalovirus (CMV) immediate early promoter
   2259..2638    -  enhancer       CMV enhancer: human cytomegalovirus immediate early enhancer
   2793..2845    +  misc_feature   bom (fragment): basis of mobility region from pBR322
   2904..3008    +  promoter       AmpR promoter: bla
   3009..3869    +  CDS            AmpR: β-lactamase; bla; confers resistance to ampicillin, carbenicillin, and related antibiotics
   4040..4628    +  rep_origin     ori: high-copy-number ColE1/pMB1/pBR322/pUC origin of replication
   4811..4903    +  CDS            lacI (fragment): lac repressor; lacI; The lac repressor binds to the lac operator to inhibit transcription in E. coli. This inhibition can be relieved by adding lactose or isopropyl-β-D-thiogalactopyranoside (IPTG).
   4916..4937    +  protein_bind   CAP binding site: CAP binding activates transcription in the presence of cAMP. E. coli catabolite activator protein
   4952..4982    +  promoter       lac promoter: promoter for the E. coli lac operon
   4986..5008    +  protein_bind   lac operator (fragment): The lac repressor binds to the lac operator to inhibit transcription in E. coli. This inhibition can be relieved by adding lactose or isopropyl-β-D-thiogalactopyranoside (IPTG). lac repressor encoded by lacI
   5079..5200    -  polyA_signal   SV40 poly(A) signal: SV40 polyadenylation signal
   5195..5320    -  CDS            ble (fragment): BLE_KLEPN - Experimental evidence at protein level: Swiss-Prot protein existence level 1. Binding protein with a strong affinity to the bleomycin family of antibiotics. Binds to CL990; an antimitotic-antibiotic compound. From Klebsiella pneumoniae.
   5330..5704    -  CDS            BleoR: antibiotic-binding protein; Sh ble from Streptoalloteichus hindustanus; confers resistance to bleomycin, phleomycin, and Zeocin™
   5723..5770    -  promoter       EM7 promoter: synthetic bacterial promoter&nbsp
   5818..6147    -  promoter       SV40 promoter: SV40 enhancer and early promoter
   6161..6589    -  rep_origin     f1 ori (sequence partly withheld): f1 bacteriophage origin of replication; arrow indicates direction of (+) strand synthesis
   6610..6631    -  promoter       SV40 promoter (fragment): SV40 enhancer and early promoter
   6635..6859    -  polyA_signal   bGH poly(A) signal: bovine growth hormone polyadenylation signal
   6891..7124    -  LTR            3' LTR (ΔU3): self-inactivating 3' long terminal repeat (LTR) from HIV-1
   7126..7145    -  misc_feature   cPPT/CTS (fragment): central polypurine tract and central termination sequence of HIV-1
   7196..7784    -  misc_feature   WPRE: woodchuck hepatitis virus posttranscriptional regulatory element
   7800..8397    -  CDS            PuroR (fragment): puromycin N-acetyltransferase; pac from Streptomyces; confers resistance to puromycin
   8481..9152    -  CDS            E2-Crimson: E2-Crimson is a basic (constitutively fluorescent) far red fluorescent protein published in 2009, derived from Discosoma sp.. It is reported to be a rapidly-maturing tetramer with low acid sensitivity.
   9213..9260    -  CDS            nucleoplasmin NLS: bipartite nuclear localization signal from nucleoplasmin
   9261..11759   -  CDS            Cas9(C): C-terminal portion of Streptococcus pyogenes Cas9 (Zetsche et al., 2015)
  11760..13361   -  CDS            Cas9(N): N-terminal portion of Streptococcus pyogenes Cas9 (Zetsche et al., 2015)
  13495..13706   -  promoter       EF-1α core promoter: core promoter for human elongation factor EF-1α
  13732..13750   -  CDS            small t antigen (fragment): SV40 (simian virus 40) small t antigen
  13766..13788   -  misc_RNA       gRNA scaffold (fragment): guide RNA scaffold for the Streptococcus pyogenes CRISPR/Cas9 system
  13853..14067   -  promoter       H1 promoter: human H1 RNA promoter
  14080..14102   -  misc_RNA       gRNA scaffold (fragment): guide RNA scaffold for the Streptococcus pyogenes CRISPR/Cas9 system
