[The description below was written by a language model from this plasmid's Addgene catalogue record and pLannotate feature annotations shown in this document.]
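Description:
pLenti gRNA KO OCLNx2 spCas9-T2A-Crimson-P2A-puro is an all-in-one lentiviral CRISPR knockout vector of about 14.2 kb, built on the pLenti spCas9 T2A E2-Crimson P2A puro backbone and designed to disrupt the human occludin gene (OCLN). It is propagated in E. coli through a high-copy ColE1/pUC origin with ampicillin selection (AmpR), and also carries an f1 origin. The viral portion has a third-generation, self-inactivating layout. A CMV enhancer/promoter fused to a truncated HIV-1 5' LTR drives genomic RNA production in packaging cells. It is followed by the Ψ packaging signal, a gag fragment, the RRE for Rev-dependent nuclear export, the cPPT/CTS, a WPRE to boost transcript expression, and a ΔU3 3' LTR with a downstream bGH polyadenylation signal.

Between the LTRs, two RNA polymerase III promoters, human U6 and human H1, each drive a separate OCLN-targeting guide joined to the S. pyogenes gRNA scaffold, so two sites in the gene are targeted at once. The scaffolds are annotated only as short fragments in the feature table. An EF-1α core promoter then drives a single open reading frame encoding SpCas9 with a nucleoplasmin NLS, the far-red fluorescent protein E2-Crimson and puromycin N-acetyltransferase. According to the construct name, these are separated by T2A and P2A self-cleaving peptides. Transduced cells can therefore be identified or sorted by far-red fluorescence and enriched with puromycin. Outside the LTRs, an SV40/EM7-driven BleoR cassette provides Zeocin resistance. The vector is intended for generating OCLN knockout human cells, and the associated publication concerns HIV-1 entry into CD4+ T lymphocytes.
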