Addgene plasmid #208398: pLenti gRNA KO OCLNx2 spCas9-T2A-Crimson-P2A-puro
Purpose: codes for 2 gRNA-TracrRNA targeting human OCLN, Cas9, E2-Crimson fluorescent protein and puromycin resistance
Depositing lab: Raphael Gaudin. Depositing organization: CNRS, Delegation Occitanie Est. Publication: LC3B conjugation machinery promotes autophagy-independent HIV-1 entry in CD4(+) T lymphocytes. Pradel B, Cantaloube G, Villares M, Deffieu MS, Robert-Hebmann V, Lucansky V, Faure M, Chazal N, Gaudin R, Espert L. Autophagy. 2024 Aug;20(8):1825-1836. doi: 10.1080/15548627.2024.2338573. Epub 2024 Apr 7. PubMed 38566318.
Backbone
  Vector backbone: pLenti spCas9 T2A E2-Crimson P2A puro
  Total vector size (bp): 14154
  Vector type: Mammalian Expression, Lentiviral, CRISPR
  Selectable markers: Puromycin, Zeocin ; fluorescent E2-Crimson
Growth in bacteria
  Bacterial resistance: Ampicillin, 100 μg/mL
  Growth temperature: 37°C
  Growth strain: NEB Stable
  Copy number: Unknown
Gene/Insert
  Gene/Insert name: hU6-gRNA and hH1-gRNA targeting OCLN gene
  gRNA/shRNA sequence: GGCCTCTTGAAAGTCCACCT and TGTCATCCAGGCCTCTTGAA
  Species: H. sapiens (human)
  GenBank ID: 100506658
  Entrez Gene: OCLN (a.k.a. BLCPMG, PPP1R115, PTORCH1)
  Tag / fusion protein: E2-Crimson (C terminal on backbone)
Terms and licenses: Academic/Nonprofit Terms; Industry Terms: Not Available to Industry
Depositor comments: Please visit https://www.biorxiv.org/content/10.1101/2023.07.11.548555v1 for bioRxiv preprint.
How to cite: pLenti gRNA KO OCLNx2 spCas9-T2A-Crimson-P2A-puro was a gift from Raphael Gaudin (Addgene plasmid # 208398 ; http://n2t.net/addgene:208398 ; RRID:Addgene_208398)
